>Addgene plasmid #244297 | pAAVLINKv1-pCALM1-Cre-3'-CACNA1C-FLAG | addgene full sequence | sequence record 491762 | Addgene NGS Result
CCTGCAGGCAGCTGCGCGCTCGCTCGCTCACTGAGGCCGCCCGGGCGTCGGGCGACCTTTGGTCGCCCGG
CCTCAGTGAGCGAGCGAGCGCGCAGAGAGGGAGTGGCCAACTCCATCACTAGGGGTTCCTGCGGCCGCAC
GCGTCGCTCTGCGCGAGGCGGCTCCGCCGCGGCGGAGGGATACGGCGCACCATATATATATCGCGGGGCG
CAGACTCGCGCTCCGGCAGTGGTGCTGGGAGTGTCGTGGACGCCGTGCCGTTACTCGTACGCCACCATGT
CCAATTTACTGACCGTACACCAAAATTTGCCTGCATTACCGGTCGATGCAACGAGTGATGAGGTTCGCAA
GAACCTGATGGACATGTTCAGGGATCGCCAGGCGTTTTCTGAGCATACCTGGAAAATGCTTCTGTCCGTT
TGCCGGTCGTGGGCGGCATGGTGCAAGTTGAATAACCGGAAATGGTTTCCCGCAGAACCTGAAGATGTTC
GCGATTATCTTCTATATCTTCAGGCGCGCGGTCTGGCAGTAAAAACCATCCAGCAACATTTGGGCCAGCT
AAACATGCTTCATCGTCGGTCCGGGCTGCCACGACCAAGTGACAGCAATGCTGTTTCACTGGTTATGCGG
CGGATCCGAAAAGAAAACGTTGATGCCGGTGAACGTGCAAAACAGGCTCTAGCGTTCGAACGCACTGATT
TCGACCAGGTTCGTTCACTCATGGAAAATAGCGATCGCTGCCAGGATATACGTAATCTGGCATTTCTGGG
GATTGCTTATAACACCCTGTTACGTATAGCCGAAATTGCCAGGATCAGGGTTAAAGATATCTCACGTACT
GACGGTGGGAGAATGTTAATCCATATTGGCAGAACGAAAACGCTGGTTAGCACCGCAGGTGTAGAGAAGG
CACTTAGCCTGGGGGTAACTAAACTGGTCGAGCGATGGATTTCCGTCTCTGGTGTAGCTGATGATCCGAA
TAACTACCTGTTTTGCCGGGTCAGAAAAAATGGTGTTGCCGCGCCATCTGCCACCAGCCAGCTATCAACT
CGCGCCCTGGAAGGGATTTTTGAAGCAACTCATCGATTGATTTACGGCGCTAAGGATGACTCTGGTCAGA
GATACCTGGCCTGGTCTGGACACAGTGCCCGTGTCGGAGCCGCGCGAGATATGGCCCGCGCTGGAGTTTC
AATACCGGAGATCATGCAAGCTGGTGGCTGGACCAATGTAAATATTGTAATGAACTATATCCGTAACCTG
GATAGTGAAACAGGGGCAATGGTGCGCCTGCTGGAAGATGGCGATTAGGTAAGTATCAAGGTTACAAGAC
AGGTTTAAGGAGACCAATAACTAGTATAACTTCGTATAGGATACTTTATAGCAATTTATGAAACTGGGCT
TGTCGAGACAGAGAAGACTCTTGCGTTTCTGATAGGCACCTATTGGTCTTACTGACATCCACTTTGCCTT
TCTCTCCACAGGTGTTTGGGAAAATTGCCCTGAATGATACCACAGAGATCAACCGGAACAACAACTTTCA
GACCTTCCCCCAGGCCGTGCTGCTCCTCTTCAGGTGTGCCACCGGGGAGGCCTGGCAGGACATCATGCTG
GCCTGCATGCCAGGCAAGAAGTGTGCCCCAGAGTCCGAGCCCAGCAACAGCACGGAGGGTGAAACACCCT
GTGGTAGCAGCTTTGCTGTCTTCTACTTCATCAGCTTCTACATGCTCTGTGCCTTCCTGATCATCAACCT
CTTTGTAGCTGTCATCATGGACAACTTTGACTACCTGACAAGGGACTGGTCCATCCTTGGTCCCCACCAC
CTGGATGAGTTTAAAAGAATCTGGGCAGAGTATGACCCTGAAGCCAAGGGTCGTATCAAACACCTGGATG
TGGTGACCCTCCTCCGGCGGATTCAGCCGCCACTAGGTTTTGGGAAGCTGTGCCCTCACCGCGTGGCTTG
CAAACGCCTGGTCTCCATGAACATGCCTCTGAACAGCGACGGGACAGTCATGTTCAATGCCACCCTGTTT
GCCCTGGTCAGGACGGCCCTGAGGATCAAAACAGAAGGGAACCTAGAACAAGCCAATGAGGAGCTGCGGG
CGATCATCAAGAAGATCTGGAAGCGGACCAGCATGAAGCTGCTGGACCAGGTGGTGCCCCCTGCAGGTGA
TGATGAGGTCACCGTTGGCAAGTTCTACGCCACGTTCCTGATCCAGGAGTACTTCCGGAAGTTCAAGAAG
CGCAAAGAGCAGGGCCTTGTGGGCAAGCCCTCCCAGAGGAACGCGCTGTCTCTGCAGGCTGGCTTGCGCA
CACTGCATGACATCGGGCCTGAGATCCGACGGGCCATCTCTGGAGATCTCACCGCTGAGGAGGAGCTGGA
CAAGGCCATGAAGGAGGCTGTGTCCGCTGCTTCTGAAGATGACATCTTCAGGAGGGCCGGTGGCCTGTTC
GGCAACCACGTCAGCTACTACCAAAGCGACGGCCGGAGCGCCTTCCCCCAGACCTTCACCACTCAGCGCC
CGCTGCACATCAACAAGGCGGGCAGCAGCCAGGGCGACACTGAGTCGCCATCCCACGAGAAGCTGGTGGA
CTCCACCTTCACCCCGAGCAGCTACTCGTCCACCGGCTCCAACGCCAACATCAACAACGCCAACAACACC
GCCCTGGGTCGCCTCCCTCGCCCCGCCGGCTACCCCAGCACAGTCAGCACTGTGGAGGGCCACGGGCCCC
CCTTGTCCCCTGCCATCCGGGTGCAGGAGGTGGCGTGGAAGCTCAGCTCCAACAGGTGCCACTCCCGGGA
GAGCCAGGCAGCCATGGCGGGTCAGGAGGAGACGTCTCAGGATGAGACCTATGAAGTGAAGATGAACCAT
GACACGGAGGCCTGCAGTGAGCCCAGCCTGCTCTCCACAGAGATGCTCTCCTACCAGGATGACGAAAATC
GGCAACTGACGCTCCCAGAGGAGGACAAGAGGGACATCCGGCAATCTCCGAAGAGGGGTTTCCTCCGCTC
TGCCTCACTAGGTCGAAGGGCCTCCTTCCACCTGGAATGTCTGAAGCGACAGAAGGACCGAGGGGGAGAC
ATCTCTCAGAAGACAGTCCTGCCCTTGCATCTGGTTCATCATCAGGCATTGGCAGTGGCAGGCCTGAGCC
CCCTCCTCCAGAGAAGCCATTCCCCTGCCTCATTCCCTAGGCCTTTTGCCACCCCACCAGCCACACCTGG
CAGCCGAGGCTGGCCCCCACAGCCCGTCCCCACCCTGCGGCTTGAGGGGGTCGAGTCCAGTGAGAAACTC
AACAGCAGCTTCCCATCCATCCACTGCGGCTCCTGGGCTGAGACCACCCCCGGTGGCGGGGGCAGCAGCG
CCGCCCGGAGAGTCCGGCCCGTCTCCCTCATGGTGCCCAGCCAGGCTGGGGCCCCAGGGAGGCAGTTCCA
CGGCAGTGCCAGCAGCCTGGTGGAAGCGGTCTTGATTTCAGAAGGACTGGGGCAGTTTGCTCAAGATCCC
AAGTTCATCGAGGTCACCACCCAGGAGCTGGCCGACGCCTGCGACATGACCATAGAGGAGATGGAGAGCG
CGGCCGACAACATCCTCAGCGGGGGCGCCCCACAGAGCCCCAATGGCGCCCTCTTACCCTTTGTGAACTG
CAGGGACGCGGGGCAGGACCGAGCCGGGGGCGAAGAGGACGCGGGCTGTGTGCGCGCGCGGGGTCGACCG
AGTGAGGAGGAGCTCCAGGACAGCAGGGTCTACGTCAGCAGCCTGTGTACAGACTACAAAGACCATGACG
GTGATTATAAAGATCATGACATCGACTACAAGGATGACGATGACAAGTAACTCGAGATAATCAACCTCTG
GATTACAAAATTTGTGAAAGATTGACTGGTATTCTTAACTATGTTGCTCCTTTTACGCTATGTGGATACG
CTGCTTTAATGCCTTTGTATCATGCTATTGCTTCCCGTATGGCTTTCATTTTCTCCTCCTTGTATAAATC
CTGGTTAGTTCTTGCCACGGCGGAACTCATCGCCGCCTGCCTTGCCCGCTGCTGGACAGGGGCTCGGCTG
TTGGGCACTGACAATTCCGTGGTGTTTATTTGTGAAATTTGTGATGCTATTGCTTTATTTGTAACCATCT
AGCTTTATTTGTGAAATTTGTGATGCTATTGCTTTATTTGTAACCATTATAAGCTGCAATAAACAAGTTA
ACAACAACAATTGCATTCATTTTATGTTTCAGGTTCAGGGGGAGATGTGGGAGGTTTTTTAAAGATCTGG
AGACCGGTGTGGCACGTGCGGACCGAGCGGCCGCAGGAACCCCTAGTGATGGAGTTGGCCACTCCCTCTC
TGCGCGCTCGCTCGCTCACTGAGGCCGGGCGACCAAAGGTCGCCCGACGCCCGGGCTTTGCCCGGGCGGC
CTCAGTGAGCGAGCGAGCGCGCAGCTGCCTGCAGGGGCGCCTGATGCGGTATTTTCTCCTTACGCATCTG
TGCGGTATTTCACACCGCATA
[95 nt withheld, positions 4502-4596]
T
[46 nt withheld, positions 4598-4643]
C
[141 nt withheld, positions 4645-4785]
CCTTTGACGTTGGAGTCCACGTTCTTT
[37 nt withheld, positions 4813-4849]
ACTCTATCTCGGGCTATTCTTTTGATTTATAAGGGATTTTGCCGATTTCGGTCTATTGGTTAAAAAATGA
GCTGATTTAACAAAAATTTAACGCGAATTTTAACAAAATATTAACGTTTACAATTTTATGGTGCACTCTC
AGTACAATCTGCTCTGATGCCGCATAGTTAAGCCAGCCCCGACACCCGCCAACACCCGCTGACGCGCCCT
GACGGGCTTGTCTGCTCCCGGCATCCGCTTACAGACAAGCTGTGACCGTCTCCGGGAGCTGCATGTGTCA
GAGGTTTTCACCGTCATCACCGAAACGCGCGAGACGAAAGGGCCTCGTGATACGCCTATTTTTATAGGTT
AATGTCATGATAATAATGGTTTCTTAGACGTCAGGTGGCACTTTTCGGGGAAATGTGCGCGGAACCCCTA
TTTGTTTATTTTTCTAAATACATTCAAATATGTATCCGCTCATGAGACAATAACCCTGATAAATGCTTCA
ATAATATTGAAAAAGGAAGAGTATGAGTATTCAACATTTCCGTGTCGCCCTTATTCCCTTTTTTGCGGCA
TTTTGCCTTCCTGTTTTTGCTCACCCAGAAACGCTGGTGAAAGTAAAAGATGCTGAAGATCAGTTGGGTG
CACGAGTGGGTTACATCGAACTGGATCTCAACAGCGGTAAGATCCTTGAGAGTTTTCGCCCCGAAGAACG
TTTTCCAATGATGAGCACTTTTAAAGTTCTGCTATGTGGCGCGGTATTATCCCGTATTGACGCCGGGCAA
GAGCAACTCGGTCGCCGCATACACTATTCTCAGAATGACTTGGTTGAGTACTCACCAGTCACAGAAAAGC
ATCTTACGGATGGCATGACAGTAAGAGAATTATGCAGTGCTGCCATAACCATGAGTGATAACACTGCGGC
CAACTTACTTCTGACAACGATCGGAGGACCGAAGGAGCTAACCGCTTTTTTGCACAACATGGGGGATCAT
GTAACTCGCCTTGATCGTTGGGAACCGGAGCTGAATGAAGCCATACCAAACGACGAGCGTGACACCACGA
TGCCTGTAGCAATGGCAACAACGTTGCGCAAACTATTAACTGGCGAACTACTTACTCTAGCTTCCCGGCA
ACAATTAATAGACTGGATGGAGGCGGATAAAGTTGCAGGACCACTTCTGCGCTCGGCCCTTCCGGCTGGC
TGGTTTATTGCTGATAAATCTGGAGCCGGTGAGCGTGGGTCTCGCGGTATCATTGCAGCACTGGGGCCAG
ATGGTAAGCCCTCCCGTATCGTAGTTATCTACACGACGGGGAGTCAGGCAACTATGGATGAACGAAATAG
ACAGATCGCTGAGATAGGTGCCTCACTGATTAAGCATTGGTAACTGTCAGACCAAGTTTACTCATATATA
CTTTAGATTGATTTAAAACTTCATTTTTAATTTAAAAGGATCTAGGTGAAGATCCTTTTTGATAATCTCA
TGACCAAAATCCCTTAACGTGAGTTTTCGTTCCACTGAGCGTCAGACCCCGTAGAAAAGATCAAAGGATC
TTCTTGAGATCCTTTTTTTCTGCGCGTAATCTGCTGCTTGCAAACAAAAAAACCACCGCTACCAGCGGTG
GTTTGTTTGCCGGATCAAGAGCTACCAACTCTTTTTCCGAAGGTAACTGGCTTCAGCAGAGCGCAGATAC
CAAATACTGTTCTTCTAGTGTAGCCGTAGTTAGGCCACCACTTCAAGAACTCTGTAGCACCGCCTACATA
CCTCGCTCTGCTAATCCTGTTACCAGTGGCTGCTGCCAGTGGCGATAAGTCGTGTCTTACCGGGTTGGAC
TCAAGACGATAGTTACCGGATAAGGCGCAGCGGTCGGGCTGAACGGGGGGTTCGTGCACACAGCCCAGCT
TGGAGCGAACGACCTACACCGAACTGAGATACCTACAGCGTGAGCTATGAGAAAGCGCCACGCTTCCCGA
AGGGAGAAAGGCGGACAGGTATCCGGTAAGCGGCAGGGTCGGAACAGGAGAGCGCACGAGGGAGCTTCCA
GGGGGAAACGCCTGGTATCTTTATAGTCCTGTCGGGTTTCGCCACCTCTGACTTGAGCGTCGATTTTTGT
GATGCTCGTCAGGGGGGCGGAGCCTATGGAAAAACGCCAGCAACGCGGCCTTTTTACGGTTCCTGGCCTT
TTGCTGGCCTTTTGCTCACATGT
Features (pLannotate 1.2.2; 20 found; start..end, strand, type, name):
     12..39      +  repeat_region  AAV2 ITR (fragment): inverted terminal repeat of adeno-associated virus serotype 2 inverted
     68..95      +  repeat_region  AAV2 ITR (fragment): inverted terminal repeat of adeno-associated virus serotype 2 inverted
    277..1305    +  CDS            cre: RECR_BPP1 - Experimental evidence at protein level: Swiss-Prot protein existence level 1. Catalyzes site-specific recombination between two 34-base- pair LOXP sites. Its role is to maintain the phage genome as a monomeric unit-copy plasmid in the lysogenic state. From Escherichia phage P1 (Bacteriophage P1).
   1309..1349    +  intron         chimeric intron (fragment): chimera between introns from human β-globin and immunoglobulin heavy chain genes
   1356..1380    +  protein_bind   lox2272 (fragment): Cre-mediated recombination occurs in the 8-bp core sequence (GGATACTT). lox2272 sites are compatible with each other, but incompatible with loxP or loxN sites (Lee and Saito, 1988). Cre recombinase
   1390..1481    +  intron         chimeric intron (fragment): chimera between introns from human β-globin and immunoglobulin heavy chain genes
   1479..3755    +  CDS            CACNA1C (fragment): CAC1C_HUMAN - Also known as CACH2, CACN2, CACNL1A1, CCHL1A1. Experimental evidence at protein level: Swiss-Prot protein existence level 1. (Microbial infection) Acts as a receptor for Influenzavirus (PubMed:29779930). May play a critical role in allowing virus entry when sialylated and expressed on lung tissues (PubMed:29779930). From Homo sapiens (Human).
   3762..3827    +  CDS            3xFLAG: three tandem FLAG® epitope tags, followed by an enterokinase cleavage site
   3839..3996    +  misc_feature   WPRE (fragment): woodchuck hepatitis virus posttranscriptional regulatory element
   4002..4086    +  misc_feature   WPRE (fragment): woodchuck hepatitis virus posttranscriptional regulatory element
   4085..4128    -  polyA_signal   SV40 poly(A) signal (fragment): SV40 polyadenylation signal
   4132..4199    -  polyA_signal   SV40 poly(A) signal (fragment): SV40 polyadenylation signal
   4305..4445    +  repeat_region  AAV2 ITR: inverted terminal repeat of adeno-associated virus serotype 2 inverted
   4450..4501    -  misc_feature   bom (fragment): basis of mobility region from pBR322
   4520..4975    +  rep_origin     f1 ori (sequence partly withheld): f1 bacteriophage origin of replication; arrow indicates direction of (+) strand synthesis
   4976..5025    -  misc_feature   bom (fragment): basis of mobility region from pBR322
   5127..5162    -  CDS            rop (fragment): Rop protein, which maintains plasmids at low copy number; rop
   5257..5361    +  promoter       AmpR promoter: bla
   5362..6222    +  CDS            AmpR: β-lactamase; bla; confers resistance to ampicillin, carbenicillin, and related antibiotics
   6393..6981    +  rep_origin     ori: high-copy-number ColE1/pMB1/pBR322/pUC origin of replication
