[The description below was written by a language model from this plasmid's Addgene catalogue record and pLannotate feature annotations shown in this document.]
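Description:
pAAVLINKv1-pCALM1-Cre-3'-CACNA1C-FLAG is an adeno-associated virus transfer plasmid built on the pAAV-MCS2 backbone. It serves as the 3' half of a split-vector pair from the AAVLINK system, a DNA-recombination approach for delivering cargoes too large for a single AAV genome. It is maintained in bacteria through a high-copy ColE1/pUC-type origin with ampicillin selection (AmpR under its own promoter), and the backbone also carries an f1 origin. The 7,042-nt sequenced record shows AAV2 inverted terminal repeats flanking the payload. The left ITR is detected only as short fragments, which is common for these repeat-rich elements in assembled sequence.

Between the ITRs, the annotated features begin with a full Cre recombinase coding sequence. The catalogue lists pCALM1 as the promoter, but the feature table does not annotate it; the short unannotated stretch upstream of Cre is where it would be expected. Cre is followed by pieces of a chimeric β-globin/immunoglobulin intron that bracket a lox2272 site. Next comes a fragment of the human CACNA1C (CaV1.2 L-type calcium channel α1C subunit) coding sequence fused at its C terminus to a 3xFLAG tag, then WPRE segments and an SV40 polyadenylation signal.

This layout suggests that Cre expressed from this vector recombines the lox2272 site with a matching site on the partner 5' vector, joining the two genomes. The lox scar would then lie inside an intron and be spliced out, restoring a full-length, FLAG-tagged CACNA1C transcript. The record does not spell out this mechanism and refers to the publication for the corresponding 5' construct.
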