Addgene plasmid #244297: pAAVLINKv1-pCALM1-Cre-3'-CACNA1C-FLAG
Purpose: 3' AAVLINK plasmid for CACNA1C expression
Depositing lab: Zhonghua Lu. Depositing organization: Shenzhen Institute of Advanced Technology (SIAT), Chinese Academy of Sciences. Publication: AAVLINK: A potent DNA-recombination method for large cargo delivery in gene therapy. Lin J, Lin Y, Liu N, Cao W, Zhang J, Wen S, Zhang Y, Liao W, Hong Z, Lin Y, Liu Q, Liu H, Li Q, Chen B, Li M, Luo Z, Yang L, Yang Y, Zheng SH, Wang Y, Chu H, Hu Y, Qin Y, Luo BX, Tian S, Chen Y, Yan T, Yang L, Wang H, Liu T, Jiang Y, Lu Z. Cell. 2026 Feb 5;189(3):969-986.e17. doi: 10.1016/j.cell.2025.12.039. Epub 2026 Jan 27. PubMed 41605211.
Backbone
  Vector backbone: pAAV-MCS2
  Backbone manufacturer: Steve Jackson (Addgene # 46954)
  Vector type: AAV
Growth in bacteria
  Bacterial resistance: Ampicillin, 100 μg/mL
  Growth temperature: 37°C
  Growth strain: NEB Stable
  Copy number: High Copy
Gene/Insert
  Gene/Insert name: CACNA1C
  Species: H. sapiens (human)
  Entrez Gene: CACNA1C (a.k.a. CACH2, CACN2, CACNA1C-IT2, CACNL1A1, CCHL1A1, CaV1.2, LQT8, NEDHLSS, TS, TS. LQT8)
  Promoter: pCALM1
  Tag / fusion protein: FLAG (C terminal on insert)
  Cloning method: Restriction Enzyme; 5′ cloning site unknown (unknown if destroyed)
Terms and licenses: Academic/Nonprofit Terms; Industry Terms: Not Available to Industry
Depositor comments: See publication for corresponding AAV Link vectors.
How to cite: pAAVLINKv1-pCALM1-Cre-3'-CACNA1C-FLAG was a gift from Zhonghua Lu (Addgene plasmid # 244297 ; http://n2t.net/addgene:244297 ; RRID:Addgene_244297)
